>Addgene plasmid #125748 | pCAG-sfGFP-GSAx9-iCre-ERT2 | depositor full sequence | sequence record 240773 | pCAG-sfGFP-GSAx9-iCre-ERT2 sequence 8623 bps
GTGGCACTTTTCGGGGAAATGTGCGCGGAACCCCTATTTGTTTATTTTTCTAAATACATTCAAATATGTA
TCCGCTCATGAGACAATAACCCTGATAAATGCTTCAATAATATTGAAAAAGGAAGAGTATGAGTATTCAA
CATTTCCGTGTCGCCCTTATTCCCTTTTTTGCGGCATTTTGCCTTCCTGTTTTTGCTCACCCAGAAACGC
TGGTGAAAGTAAAAGATGCTGAAGATCAGTTGGGTGCACGAGTGGGTTACATCGAACTGGATCTCAACAG
CGGTAAGATCCTTGAGAGTTTTCGCCCCGAAGAACGTTTTCCAATGATGAGCACTTTTAAAGTTCTGCTA
TGTGGCGCGGTATTATCCCGTATTGACGCCGGGCAAGAGCAACTCGGTCGCCGCATACACTATTCTCAGA
ATGACTTGGTTGAGTACTCACCAGTCACAGAAAAGCATCTTACGGATGGCATGACAGTAAGAGAATTATG
CAGTGCTGCCATAACCATGAGTGATAACACTGCGGCCAACTTACTTCTGACAACGATCGGAGGACCGAAG
GAGCTAACCGCTTTTTTGCACAACATGGGGGATCATGTAACTCGCCTTGATCGTTGGGAACCGGAGCTGA
ATGAAGCCATACCAAACGACGAGCGTGACACCACGATGCCTGTAGCAATGGCAACAACGTTGCGCAAACT
ATTAACTGGCGAACTACTTACTCTAGCTTCCCGGCAACAATTAATAGACTGGATGGAGGCGGATAAAGTT
GCAGGACCACTTCTGCGCTCGGCCCTTCCGGCTGGCTGGTTTATTGCTGATAAATCTGGAGCCGGTGAGC
GTGGGTCTCGCGGTATCATTGCAGCACTGGGGCCAGATGGTAAGCCCTCCCGTATCGTAGTTATCTACAC
GACGGGGAGTCAGGCAACTATGGATGAACGAAATAGACAGATCGCTGAGATAGGTGCCTCACTGATTAAG
CATTGGTAACTGTCAGACCAAGTTTACTCATATATACTTTAGATTGATTTAAAACTTCATTTTTAATTTA
AAAGGATCTAGGTGAAGATCCTTTTTGATAATCTCATGACCAAAATCCCTTAACGTGAGTTTTCGTTCCA
CTGAGCGTCAGACCCCGTAGAAAAGATCAAAGGATCTTCTTGAGATCCTTTTTTTCTGCGCGTAATCTGC
TGCTTGCAAACAAAAAAACCACCGCTACCAGCGGTGGTTTGTTTGCCGGATCAAGAGCTACCAACTCTTT
TTCCGAAGGTAACTGGCTTCAGCAGAGCGCAGATACCAAATACTGTCCTTCTAGTGTAGCCGTAGTTAGG
CCACCACTTCAAGAACTCTGTAGCACCGCCTACATACCTCGCTCTGCTAATCCTGTTACCAGTGGCTGCT
GCCAGTGGCGATAAGTCGTGTCTTACCGGGTTGGACTCAAGACGATAGTTACCGGATAAGGCGCAGCGGT
CGGGCTGAACGGGGGGTTCGTGCACACAGCCCAGCTTGGAGCGAACGACCTACACCGAACTGAGATACCT
ACAGCGTGAGCTATGAGAAAGCGCCACGCTTCCCGAAGGGAGAAAGGCGGACAGGTATCCGGTAAGCGGC
AGGGTCGGAACAGGAGAGCGCACGAGGGAGCTTCCAGGGGGAAACGCCTGGTATCTTTATAGTCCTGTCG
GGTTTCGCCACCTCTGACTTGAGCGTCGATTTTTGTGATGCTCGTCAGGGGGGCGGAGCCTATGGAAAAA
CGCCAGCAACGCGGCCTTTTTACGGTTCCTGGCCTTTTGCTGGCCTTTTGCTCACATGTTCTTTCCTGCG
TTATCCCCTGATTCTGTGGATAACCGTATTACCGCCTTTGAGTGAGCTGATACCGCTCGCCGCAGCCGAA
CGACCGAGCGCAGCGAGTCAGTGAGCGAGGAAGCGGAAGAGCGCCCAATACGCAAACCGCCTCTCCCCGC
GCGTTGGCCGATTCATTAATGCAGCTGGCACGACAGGTTTCCCGACTGGAAAGCGGGCAGTGAGCGCAAC
GCAATTAATGTGAGTTAGCTCACTCATTAGGCACCCCAGGCTTTACACTTTATGCTTCCGGCTCGTATGT
TGTGTGGAATTGTGAGCGGATAACAATTTCACACAGGAAACAGCTATGACCATGATTACGCCAAGCGCGC
AATTAAGTTTAAACAAGGGCAGGATGTGTCAAACTGCCAATAGAGAACTACTTACTCTTCAGGCTGAAGC
TGATGGAACAGGTAACAAAGGCAAACACTAATCATGATCAGCAAGATGAAGCAGAAAGGGAACAAGGGGA
TATTAAATGTGTATAGACACGCTAGAGAGATGGCTCAGCAGTTAAGAGAACTAGCTGGTCTTTCAGAGGT
CCTGAGATCAATACCGGTCATGGTCGACATTGATTATTGACTAGTTATTAATAGTAATCAATTACGGGGT
CATTAGTTCATAGCCCATATATGGAGTTCCGCGTTACATAACTTACGGTAAATGGCCCGCCTGGCTGACC
GCCCAACGACCCCCGCCCATTGACGTCAATAATGACGTATGTTCCCATAGTAACGCCAATAGGGACTTTC
CATTGACGTCAATGGGTGGAGTATTTACGGTAAACTGCCCACTTGGCAGTACATCAAGTGTATCATATGC
CAAGTACGCCCCCTATTGACGTCAATGACGGTAAATGGCCCGCCTGGCATTATGCCCAGTACATGACCTT
ATGGGACTTTCCTACTTGGCAGTACATCTACGTATTAGTCATCGCTATTACCATGGTCGAGGTGAGCCCC
ACGTTCTGCTTCACTCTCCCCATCTCCCCCCCCTCCCCACCCCCAATTTTGTATTTATTTATTTTTTAAT
TATTTTGTGCAGCGATGGGGGCGGGGGGGGGGGGGGGGCCCCCCCCAGGCGGGGCGGGGCGGGGCGAGGG
GCGGGGCGGGGCGAGGCGGAAAGGTGCGGCGGCAGCCAATCAGAGCGGCGCGCTCCGAAAGTTTCCTTTT
ATGGCGAGGCGGCGGCGGCGGCGGCCCTATAAAAAGCGAAGCGCGCGGCGGGCGGGAGTCGTTGCGCGCT
GCCTTCCCCCCGTGCCCCGCTCCGCCGCCGCCTCGCGCCGCCCGCCCCGGCTCTGACTGACCGCGTTACT
CCCACAGGTGAGCGGGCGGGACGGCCCTTCTCCTCCGGGCTGTAATTAGCGCTTGGTTTAATGACGGCTT
GTTTCTTTTCTGTGGCTGCGTGAAAGCCTTGAGGGGCTCCGGGAGGGCCCTTTGTGCGGGGGGAGCGGCT
CGGGGGGTGCGTGCGTGTGTGTGTGCGTGGGGAGCGCCGCGTGCGGCTCCGCGCTGCCCGGCGGCTGTGA
GCGCTGCGGGCGCGGCGCGGGGCTTTGTGCGCTCCGCAGTGTGCGCGAGGGGAGCGCGGCCGGGGGCGGT
GCCCCGCGGTGCGGGGGGGGCTGCGAGGGGAACAAAGGCTGCGTGCGGGGTGTGTGCGTGGGGGGGTGAG
CAGGGGGTGTGGGCGCGTCGGTCGGGCTGCAACCCCCCCTGCACCCCCCTCCCCGAGTTGCTGAGCACGG
CCCGGCTTCGGGTGCGGGGCTCCGTACGGGGCGTGGCGCGGGGCTCGCCGTGCCGGGCGGGGGGTGGCGG
CAGGTGGGGGTGCCGGGCGGGGCGGGGCCGCCTCGGGCCGGGGAGGGCTCGGGGGAAGGGGCGCGGCGGC
CCCCGGAGCGCCGGCGGCTGTCGAGGCGCGGCGAGCCGCAGCCATTGCCTTTTATGGTAATCGTGCGAGA
GGGCGCAGGGACTTCCTTTGTCCCAAATCTGTGCGGAGCCGAAATCTGGGAGGCGCCGCCGCACCCCCTC
TAGCGGGCGCGGGGCGAAGCGGTGCGGCGCCGGCAGGAAGGAAATGGGCGGGGAGGGCCTTCGTGCGTCG
CCGCGCCGCCGTCCCCTTCTCCCTCTCCAGCCTCGGGGCTGTCCGCGGGGGGACGGCTGCCTTCGGGGGG
GACGGGGCAGGGCGGGGTTCGGCTTCTGGCGTGTGACCGGCGGCTCTAGAGCCTCTGCTAACCATGTTCA
TGCCTTCTTCTTTTTCCTACAGCTCCTGGGCAACGTGCTGGTTATTGTGCTGTCTCATCATTTTGGCAAA
GAATTGCTAGCGCCGCCACCATGAGCAAAGGAGAAGAACTTTTCACTGGAGTTGTCCCAATTCTTGTTGA
ATTAGATGGTGATGTTAATGGGCACAAATTTTCTGTCCGTGGAGAGGGTGAAGGTGATGCTACAAACGGA
AAACTCACCCTTAAATTTATTTGCACTACTGGAAAACTACCTGTTCCGTGGCCAACACTTGTCACTACTC
TGACCTATGGTGTTCAATGCTTTTCCCGTTATCCGGATCACATGAAACGGCATGACTTTTTCAAGAGTGC
CATGCCCGAAGGTTATGTACAGGAACGCACTATATCTTTCAAAGATGACGGGACCTACAAGACGCGTGCT
GAAGTCAAGTTTGAAGGTGATACCCTTGTTAATCGTATCGAGTTAAAGGGTATTGATTTTAAAGAAGATG
GAAACATTCTTGGACACAAACTCGAGTACAACTTTAACTCACACAATGTATACATCACGGCAGACAAACA
AAAGAATGGAATCAAAGCTAACTTCAAAATTCGCCACAACGTTGAAGATGGTTCCGTTCAACTAGCAGAC
CATTATCAACAAAATACTCCAATTGGCGATGGCCCTGTCCTTTTACCAGACAACCATTACCTGTCGACAC
AATCTGTCCTTTCGAAAGATCCCAACGAAAAGCGTGACCACATGGTCCTTCTTGAGTTTGTAACTGCTGC
TGGGATTACACATGGCATGGATGAGCTCTACAAAGGAAGCGCTGGCTCCGCCGCAGGGTCTGGGAGTGCC
GGCTCCGCTGCAGGAAGCGGATCTGCCGGCAGCGCAGCTGGGTCCAACCTGCTGACTGTGCACCAAAACC
TGCCTGCCCTCCCTGTGGATGCCACCTCTGATGAAGTCAGGAAGAACCTGATGGACATGTTCAGGGACAG
GCAGGCCTTCTCTGAACACACCTGGAAGATGCTCCTGTCTGTGTGCAGATCCTGGGCTGCCTGGTGCAAG
CTGAACAACAGGAAATGGTTCCCTGCTGAACCTGAGGATGTGAGGGACTACCTCCTGTACCTGCAAGCCA
GAGGCCTGGCTGTGAAGACCATCCAACAGCACCTGGGCCAGCTCAACATGCTGCACAGGAGATCTGGCCT
GCCTCGCCCTTCTGACTCCAATGCTGTGTCCCTGGTGATGAGGAGAATCAGAAAGGAGAATGTGGATGCT
GGGGAGAGAGCCAAGCAGGCCCTGGCCTTTGAACGCACTGACTTTGACCAAGTCAGATCCCTGATGGAGA
ACTCTGACAGATGCCAGGACATCAGGAACCTGGCCTTCCTGGGCATTGCCTACAACACCCTGCTGCGCAT
TGCCGAAATTGCCAGAATCAGAGTGAAGGACATCTCCCGCACCGATGGTGGGAGAATGCTGATCCACATT
GGCAGGACCAAGACCCTGGTGTCCACAGCTGGTGTGGAGAAGGCCCTGTCCCTGGGGGTTACCAAGCTGG
TGGAGAGATGGATCTCTGTGTCTGGTGTGGCTGATGACCCCAACAACTACCTGTTCTGCCGGGTCAGAAA
GAATGGTGTGGCTGCCCCTTCTGCCACCTCCCAACTGTCCACCCGGGCCCTGGAAGGGATCTTTGAGGCC
ACCCACCGCCTGATCTATGGTGCCAAGGATGACTCTGGGCAGAGATACCTGGCCTGGTCTGGCCACTCTG
CCAGAGTGGGTGCTGCCAGGGACATGGCCAGGGCTGGTGTGTCCATCCCTGAAATCATGCAGGCTGGTGG
CTGGACCAATGTGAACATTGTGATGAACTACATCAGAAACCTGGACTCTGAGACTGGGGCCATGGTGAGG
CTGCTAGAGGATGGGGACCTCGAGCCATCTGCTGGAGACATGAGAGCTGCCAACCTTTGGCCAAGCCCGC
TCATGATCAAACGCTCTAAGAAGAACAGCCTGGCCTTGTCCCTGACGGCCGACCAGATGGTCAGTGCCTT
GTTGGATGCTGAGCCCCCCATACTCTATTCCGAGTATGATCCTACCAGACCCTTCAGTGAAGCTTCGATG
ATGGGCTTACTGACCAACCTGGCAGACAGGGAGCTGGTTCACATGATCAACTGGGCGAAGAGGGTGCCAG
GCTTTGTGGATTTGACCCTCCATGATCAGGTCCACCTTCTAGAATGTGCCTGGCTAGAGATCCTGATGAT
TGGTCTCGTCTGGCGCTCCATGGAGCACCCAGTGAAGCTACTGTTTGCTCCTAACTTGCTCTTGGACAGG
AACCAGGGAAAATGTGTAGAGGGCATGGTGGAGATCTTCGACATGCTGCTGGCTACATCATCTCGGTTCC
GCATGATGAATCTGCAGGGAGAGGAGTTTGTGTGCCTCAAATCTATTATTTTGCTTAATTCTGGAGTGTA
CACATTTCTGTCCAGCACCCTGAAGTCTCTGGAAGAGAAGGACCATATCCACCGAGTCCTGGACAAGATC
ACAGACACTTTGATCCACCTGATGGCCAAGGCAGGCCTGACCCTGCAGCAGCAGCACCAGCGGCTGGCCC
AGCTCCTCCTCATCCTCTCCCACATCAGGCACATGAGTAACAAAGGCATGGAGCATCTGTACAGCATGAA
GTGCAAGAACGTGGTGCCCCTCTATGACCTGCTGCTGGAGGCGGCGGACGCCCACCGCCTACATGCGCCC
ACTAGCCGTGGAGGGGCATCCGTGGAGGAGACGGACCAAAGCCACTTGGCCACTGCGGGCTCTACTTCAT
CGCATTCCTTGCAAAAGTATTACATCACGGGGGAGGCAGAGGGTTTCCCTGCCACAGCTTGATTAATTAA
AACCTCTGGATTACAAAATTTGTGAAAGATTGACTGGTATTCTTAACTATGTTGCTCCTTTTACGCTATG
TGGATACGCTGCTTTAATGCCTTTGTATCATGCTATTGCTTCCCGTATGGCTTTCATTTTCTCCTCCTTG
TATAAATCCTGGTTGCTGTCTCTTTATGAGGAGTTGTGGCCCGTTGTCAGGCAACGTGGCGTGGTGTGCA
CTGTGTTTGCTGACGCAACCCCCACTGGTTGGGGCATTGCCACCACCTGTCAGCTCCTTTCCGGGACTTT
CGCTTTCCCCCTCCCTATTGCCACGGCGGAACTCATCGCCGCCTGCCTTGCCCGCTGCTGGACAGGGGCT
CGGCTGTTGGGCACTGACAATTCCGTGGTGTTGTCGGGGAAATCATCGTCCTTTCCTTGGCTGCTCGCCT
GTGTTGCCACCTGGATTCTGCGCGGGACGTCCTTCTGCTACGTCCCTTCGGCCCTCAATCCAGCGGACCT
TCCTTCCCGCGGCCTGCTGCCGGCTCTGCGGCCTCTTCCGCGTCTTCGCCTTCGCCCTCAGACGAGTCGG
ATCTCCCTTTGGGCCGCCTCCCCGCAGGATCCACTAGAGCGGCCGCCTAGAGCTCGCTGATCAGCCTCGA
CTGTGCCTTCTAGTTGCCAGCCATCTGTTGTTTGCCCCTCCCCCGTGCCTTCCTTGACCCTGGAAGGTGC
CACTCCCACTGTCCTTTCCTAATAAAATGAGGAAATTGCATCGCATTGTCTGAGTAGGTGTCATTCTATT
CTGGGGGGTGGGGTGGGGCAGGACAGCAAGGGGGAGGATTGGGAAGACAATAGCAGGCATGCTGGGGATG
CGGTGGGCTCTATGGCTTCTGAGGCGGAAAGAACCAGCTGGGGCTCGACTAGAGCTTGCGGAACCCTTAA
GCTTGTCATTCGAATTTAGACACCCACATGGTGGCTCATGACCATCTATCTATAAATGGATCTGATTTTC
ATGTCTGGCAGTGTACAGAAGCTAACTGAAGAAAGGTGGAAGACCCACAAGAGTTCAAGGTACCCAATTC
GCCCTATAGTGAGTCGTATTACAATTCACTGGCCGTCGTTTTACAACGTCGTGACTGGGAAAACCCTGGC
GTTACCCAACTTAATCGCCTTGCAGCACATCCCCCTTTCGCCAGCTGGCGTAATAGCGAAGAGGCCCGCA
CCGATCGCCCTTCCCAACAGTTGCGCAGCCTGAATGGCGAATGGAAATTGTAAGCGTTAATATTTTGTTA
AAATTCGCGTTAAATTTTTGTTAAATCAGCTCATTTTTTAACCAATAGGCCGAAATCGGCAAAATCCCTT
ATAAATCAAAAGAATAGACCGAGATAGGGT
[37 nt withheld, positions 8291-8327]
AAAGAACGTGGACTCCAACGTCAAAGG
[49 nt withheld, positions 8355-8403]
T
[91 nt withheld, positions 8405-8495]
G
[124 nt withheld, positions 8497-8620]
CAG
Features (pLannotate 1.2.2; 19 found; start..end, strand, type, name):
     24..128     +  promoter       AmpR promoter: bla
    129..989     +  CDS            AmpR: β-lactamase; bla; confers resistance to ampicillin, carbenicillin, and related antibiotics
   1160..1748    +  rep_origin     ori: high-copy-number ColE1/pMB1/pBR322/pUC origin of replication
   1931..2023    +  CDS            lacI (fragment): lac repressor; lacI; The lac repressor binds to the lac operator to inhibit transcription in E. coli. This inhibition can be relieved by adding lactose or isopropyl-β-D-thiogalactopyranoside (IPTG).
   2036..2057    +  protein_bind   CAP binding site: CAP binding activates transcription in the presence of cAMP. E. coli catabolite activator protein
   2072..2102    +  promoter       lac promoter: promoter for the E. coli lac operon
   2110..2126    +  protein_bind   lac operator: The lac repressor binds to the lac operator to inhibit transcription in E. coli. This inhibition can be relieved by adding lactose or isopropyl-β-D-thiogalactopyranoside (IPTG). lac repressor encoded by lacI
   2406..2785    +  enhancer       CMV enhancer: human cytomegalovirus immediate early enhancer
   2787..3064    +  promoter       chicken β-actin promoter: No description available
   3065..4082    +  intron         chimeric intron: chimera between introns from chicken β-actin and rabbit β-globin
   4151..4864    +  CDS            Superfolder GFP: Superfolder GFP is a basic (constitutively fluorescent) green fluorescent protein published in 2005, derived from Aequorea victoria. It is reported to be a very rapidly-maturing weak dimer.
   4946..5968    +  CDS            cre: RECR_BPP1 - Experimental evidence at protein level: Swiss-Prot protein existence level 1. Catalyzes site-specific recombination between two 34-base- pair LOXP sites. Its role is to maintain the phage genome as a monomeric unit-copy plasmid in the lysogenic state. From Escherichia phage P1 (Bacteriophage P1).
   5981..6916    +  CDS            ERT2: mutated ligand-binding domain of the human estrogen receptor (Feil et al., 1997)
   6931..7515    +  misc_feature   WPRE: woodchuck hepatitis virus posttranscriptional regulatory element
   7561..7785    +  polyA_signal   bGH poly(A) signal: bovine growth hormone polyadenylation signal
   7789..7810    +  promoter       SV40 promoter (fragment): SV40 enhancer and early promoter
   7983..8001    -  promoter       T7 promoter: promoter for bacteriophage T7 RNA polymerase
   8004..8161    +  CDS            lacZα (fragment): LacZα fragment of β-galactosidase; lacZ fragment
   8192..8620    -  rep_origin     f1 ori (sequence partly withheld): f1 bacteriophage origin of replication; arrow indicates direction of (+) strand synthesis
