>Addgene plasmid #125748 | pCAG-sfGFP-GSAx9-iCre-ERT2 | addgene full sequence | sequence record 247198 | Addgene Partial NGS Result
GTGGCACTTTTCGGGGAAATGTGCGCGGAACCCCTATTTGTTTATTTTTCTAAATACATTCAAATATGTA
TCCGCTCATGAGACAATAACCCTGATAAATGCTTCAATAATATTGAAAAAGGAAGAGTATGAGTATTCAA
CATTTCCGTGTCGCCCTTATTCCCTTTTTTGCGGCATTTTGCCTTCCTGTTTTTGCTCACCCAGAAACGC
TGGTGAAAGTAAAAGATGCTGAAGATCAGTTGGGTGCACGAGTGGGTTACATCGAACTGGATCTCAACAG
CGGTAAGATCCTTGAGAGTTTTCGCCCCGAAGAACGTTTTCCAATGATGAGCACTTTTAAAGTTCTGCTA
TGTGGCGCGGTATTATCCCGTATTGACGCCGGGCAAGAGCAACTCGGTCGCCGCATACACTATTCTCAGA
ATGACTTGGTTGAGTACTCACCAGTCACAGAAAAGCATCTTACGGATGGCATGACAGTAAGAGAATTATG
CAGTGCTGCCATAACCATGAGTGATAACACTGCGGCCAACTTACTTCTGACAACGATCGGAGGACCGAAG
GAGCTAACCGCTTTTTTGCACAACATGGGGGATCATGTAACTCGCCTTGATCGTTGGGAACCGGAGCTGA
ATGAAGCCATACCAAACGACGAGCGTGACACCACGATGCCTGTAGCAATGGCAACAACGTTGCGCAAACT
ATTAACTGGCGAACTACTTACTCTAGCTTCCCGGCAACAATTAATAGACTGGATGGAGGCGGATAAAGTT
GCAGGACCACTTCTGCGCTCGGCCCTTCCGGCTGGCTGGTTTATTGCTGATAAATCTGGAGCCGGTGAGC
GTGGGTCTCGCGGTATCATTGCAGCACTGGGGCCAGATGGTAAGCCCTCCCGTATCGTAGTTATCTACAC
GACGGGGAGTCAGGCAACTATGGATGAACGAAATAGACAGATCGCTGAGATAGGTGCCTCACTGATTAAG
CATTGGTAACTGTCAGACCAAGTTTACTCATATATACTTTAGATTGATTTAAAACTTCATTTTTAATTTA
AAAGGATCTAGGTGAAGATCCTTTTTGATAATCTCATGACCAAAATCCCTTAACGTGAGTTTTCGTTCCA
CTGAGCGTCAGACCCCGTAGAAAAGATCAAAGGATCTTCTTGAGATCCTTTTTTTCTGCGCGTAATCTGC
TGCTTGCAAACAAAAAAACCACCGCTACCAGCGGTGGTTTGTTTGCCGGATCAAGAGCTACCAACTCTTT
TTCCGAAGGTAACTGGCTTCAGCAGAGCGCAGATACCAAATACTGTTCTTCTAGTGTAGCCGTAGTTAGG
CCACCACTTCAAGAACTCTGTAGCACCGCCTACATACCTCGCTCTGCTAATCCTGTTACCAGTGGCTGCT
GCCAGTGGCGATAAGTCGTGTCTTACCGGGTTGGACTCAAGACGATAGTTACCGGATAAGGCGCAGCGGT
CGGGCTGAACGGGGGGTTCGTGCACACAGCCCAGCTTGGAGCGAACGACCTACACCGAACTGAGATACCT
ACAGCGTGAGCTATGAGAAAGCGCCACGCTTCCCGAAGGGAGAAAGGCGGACAGGTATCCGGTAAGCGGC
AGGGTCGGAACAGGAGAGCGCACGAGGGAGCTTCCAGGGGGAAACGCCTGGTATCTTTATAGTCCTGTCG
GGTTTCGCCACCTCTGACTTGAGCGTCGATTTTTGTGATGCTCGTCAGGGGGGCGGAGCCTATGGAAAAA
CGCCAGCAACGCGGCCTTTTTACGGTTCCTGGCCTTTTGCTGGCCTTTTGCTCACATGTTCTTTCCTGCG
TTATCCCCTGATTCTGTGGATAACCGTATTACCGCCTTTGAGTGAGCTGATACCGCTCGCCGCAGCCGAA
CGACCGAGCGCAGCGAGTCAGTGAGCGAGGAAGCGGAAGAGCGCCCAATACGCAAACCGCCTCTCCCCGC
GCGTTGGCCGATTCATTAATGCAGCTGGCACGACAGGTTTCCCGACTGGAAAGCGGGCAGTGAGCGCAAC
GCAATTAATGTGAGTTAGCTCACTCATTAGGCACCCCAGGCTTTACACTTTATGCTTCCGGCTCGTATGT
TGTGTGGAATTGTGAGCGGATAACAATTTCACACAGGAAACAGCTATGACCATGATTACGCCAAGCGCGC
AATTAAGTTTAAACAAGGGCAGGATGTGTCAAACTGCCAATAGAGAACTACTTACTCTTCAGGCTGAAGC
TGATGGAACAGGTAACAAAGGCAAACACTAATCATGATCAGCAAGATGAAGCAGAAAGGGAACAAGGGGA
TATTAAATGTGTATAGACACGCTAGAGAGATGGCTCAGCAGTTAAGAGAACTAGCTGGTCTTTCAGAGGT
CCTGAGATCAATACCGGTCATGGTCGACATTGATTATTGACTAGTTATTAATAGTAATCAATTACGGGGT
CATTAGTTCATAGCCCATATATGGAGTTCCGCGTTACATAACTTACGGTAAATGGCCCGCCTGGCTGACC
GCCCAACGACCCCCGCCCATTGACGTCAATAATGACGTATGTTCCCATAGTAACGCCAATAGGGACTTTC
CATTGACGTCAATGGGTGGAGTATTTACGGTAAACTGCCCACTTGGCAGTACATCAAGTGTATCATATGC
CAAGTACGCCCCCTATTGACGTCAATGACGGTAAATGGCCCGCCTGGCATTATGCCCAGTACATGACCTT
ATGGGACTTTCCTACTTGGCAGTACATCTACGTATTAGTCATCGCTATTACCATGGTCGAGGTGAGCCCC
ACGTTCTGCTTCACTCTCCCCATCTCCCCCCCCTCCCCACCCCCAATTTTGTATTTATTTATTTTTTAAT
TATTTTGTGCAGCGATGGGGGCGGGGGGGGGGGGGGGGCGCGCCAGGCGGGGCGGGGCGGGGCGAGGGGC
GGGGCGGGGCGAGGCGGAGAGGTGCGGCGGCAGCCAATCAGAGCGGCGCGCTCCGAAAGTTTCCTTTTAT
GGCGAGGCGGCGGCGGCGGCGGCCCTATAAAAAGCGAAGCGCGCGGCGGGCGGGAGTCGCTGCGCGCTGC
CTTCGCCCCGTGCCCCGCTCCGCCGCCGCCTCGCGCCGCCCGCCCCGGCTCTGACTGACCGCGTTACTCC
CACAGGTGAGCGGGCGGGACGGCCCTTCTCCTCCGGGCTGTAATTAGCGCTTGGTTTAATGACGGCTTGT
TTCTTTTCTGTGGCTGCGTGAAAGCCTTGAGGGGCTCCGGGAGGGCCCTTTGTGCGGGGGGAGCGGCTCG
GGGGGTGCGTGCGTGTGTGTGTGCGTGGGGAGCGCCGCGTGCGGCTCCGCGCTGCCCGGCGGCTGTGAGC
GCTGCGGGCGCGGCGCGGGGCTTTGTGCGCTCCGCAGTGTGCGCGAGGGGAGCGCGGCCGGGGGCGGTGC
CCCGCGGTGCGGGGGGGGCTGCGAGGGGAACAAAGGCTGCGTGCGGGGTGTGTGCGTGGGGGGGTGAGCA
GGGGGTGTGGGCGCGTCGGTCGGGCTGCAACCCCCCCTGCACCCCCCTCCCCGAGTTGCTGAGCACGGCC
CGGCTTCGGGTGCGGGGCTCCGTACGGGGCGTGGCGCGGGGCTCGCCGTGCCGGGCGGGGGGTGGCGGCA
GGTGGGGGTGCCGGGCGGGGCGGGGCCGCCTCGGGCCGGGGAGGGCTCGGGGGAGGGGCGCGGCGGCCCC
CGGAGCGCCGGCGGCTGTCGAGGCGCGGCGAGCCGCAGCCATTGCCTTTTATGGTAATCGTGCGAGAGGG
CGCAGGGACTTCCTTTGTCCCAAATCTGTGCGGAGCCGAAATCTGGGAGGCGCCGCCGCACCCCCTCTAG
CGGGCGCGGGGCGAAGCGGTGCGGCGCCGGCAGGAAGGAAATGGGCGGGGAGGGCCTTCGTGCGTCGCCG
CGCCGCCGTCCCCTTCTCCCTCTCCAGCCTCGGGGCTGTCCGCGGGGGGACGGCTGCCTTCGGGGGGGAC
GGGGCAGGGCGGGGTTCGGCTTCTGGCGTGTGACCGGCGGCTCTAGAGCCTCTGCTAACCATGTTCATGC
CTTCTTCTTTTTCCTACAGCTCCTGGGCAACGTGCTGGTTATTGTGCTGTCTCATCATTTTGGCAAAGAA
TTGCTAGCGCCGCCACCATGAGCAAAGGAGAAGAACTTTTCACTGGAGTTGTCCCAATTCTTGTTGAATT
AGATGGTGATGTTAATGGGCACAAATTTTCTGTCCGTGGAGAGGGTGAAGGTGATGCTACAAACGGAAAA
CTCACCCTTAAATTTATTTGCACTACTGGAAAACTACCTGTTCCGTGGCCAACACTTGTCACTACTCTGA
CCTATGGTGTTCAATGCTTTTCCCGTTATCCGGATCACATGAAACGGCATGACTTTTTCAAGAGTGCCAT
GCCCGAAGGTTATGTACAGGAACGCACTATATCTTTCAAAGATGACGGGACCTACAAGACGCGTGCTGAA
GTCAAGTTTGAAGGTGATACCCTTGTTAATCGTATCGAGTTAAAGGGTATTGATTTTAAAGAAGATGGAA
ACATTCTTGGACACAAACTCGAGTACAACTTTAACTCACACAATGTATACATCACGGCAGACAAACAAAA
GAATGGAATCAAAGCTAACTTCAAAATTCGCCACAACGTTGAAGATGGTTCCGTTCAACTAGCAGACCAT
TATCAACAAAATACTCCAATTGGCGATGGCCCTGTCCTTTTACCAGACAACCATTACCTGTCGACACAAT
CTGTCCTTTCGAAAGATCCCAACGAAAAGCGTGACCACATGGTCCTTCTTGAGTTTGTAACTGCTGCTGG
GATTACACATGGCATGGATGAGCTCTACAAAGGAAGCGCTGGCTCCGCCGCAGGGTCTGGGAGTGCCGGC
TCCGCTGCAGGAAGCGGATCTGCCGGCAGCGCAGCTGGGTCCAACCTGCTGACTGTGCACCAAAACCTGC
CTGCCCTCCCTGTGGATGCCACCTCTGATGAAGTCAGGAAGAACCTGATGGACATGTTCAGGGACAGGCA
GGCCTTCTCTGAACACACCTGGAAGATGCTCCTGTCTGTGTGCAGATCCTGGGCTGCCTGGTGCAAGCTG
AACAACAGGAAATGGTTCCCTGCTGAACCTGAGGATGTGAGGGACTACCTCCTGTACCTGCAAGCCAGAG
GCCTGGCTGTGAAGACCATCCAACAGCACCTGGGCCAGCTCAACATGCTGCACAGGAGATCTGGCCTGCC
TCGCCCTTCTGACTCCAATGCTGTGTCCCTGGTGATGAGGAGAATCAGAAAGGAGAATGTGGATGCTGGG
GAGAGAGCCAAGCAGGCCCTGGCCTTTGAACGCACTGACTTTGACCAAGTCAGATCCCTGATGGAGAACT
CTGACAGATGCCAGGACATCAGGAACCTGGCCTTCCTGGGCATTGCCTACAACACCCTGCTGCGCATTGC
CGAAATTGCCAGAATCAGAGTGAAGGACATCTCCCGCACCGATGGTGGGAGAATGCTGATCCACATTGGC
AGGACCAAGACCCTGGTGTCCACAGCTGGTGTGGAGAAGGCCCTGTCCCTGGGGGTTACCAAGCTGGTGG
AGAGATGGATCTCTGTGTCTGGTGTGGCTGATGACCCCAACAACTACCTGTTCTGCCGGGTCAGAAAGAA
TGGTGTGGCTGCCCCTTCTGCCACCTCCCAACTGTCCACCCGGGCCCTGGAAGGGATCTTTGAGGCCACC
CACCGCCTGATCTATGGTGCCAAGGATGACTCTGGGCAGAGATACCTGGCCTGGTCTGGCCACTCTGCCA
GAGTGGGTGCTGCCAGGGACATGGCCAGGGCTGGTGTGTCCATCCCTGAAATCATGCAGGCTGGTGGCTG
GACCAATGTGAACATTGTGATGAACTACATCAGAAACCTGGACTCTGAGACTGGGGCCATGGTGAGGCTG
CTAGAGGATGGGGACCTCGAGCCATCTGCTGGAGACATGAGAGCTGCCAACCTTTGGCCAAGCCCGCTCA
TGATCAAACGCTCTAAGAAGAACAGCCTGGCCTTGTCCCTGACGGCCGACCAGATGGTCAGTGCCTTGTT
GGATGCTGAGCCCCCCATACTCTATTCCGAGTATGATCCTACCAGACCCTTCAGTGAAGCTTCGATGATG
GGCTTACTGACCAACCTGGCAGACAGGGAGCTGGTTCACATGATCAACTGGGCGAAGAGGGTGCCAGGCT
TTGTGGATTTGACCCTCCATGATCAGGTCCACCTTCTAGAATGTGCCTGGCTAGAGATCCTGATGATTGG
TCTCGTCTGGCGCTCCATGGAGCACCCAGTGAAGCTACTGTTTGCTCCTAACTTGCTCTTGGACAGGAAC
CAGGGAAAATGTGTAGAGGGCATGGTGGAGATCTTCGACATGCTGCTGGCTACATCATCTCGGTTCCGCA
TGATGAATCTGCAGGGAGAGGAGTTTGTGTGCCTCAAATCTATTATTTTGCTTAATTCTGGAGTGTACAC
ATTTCTGTCCAGCACCCTGAAGTCTCTGGAAGAGAAGGACCATATCCACCGAGTCCTGGACAAGATCACA
GACACTTTGATCCACCTGATGGCCAAGGCAGGCCTGACCCTGCAGCAGCAGCACCAGCGGCTGGCCCAGC
TCCTCCTCATCCTCTCCCACATCAGGCACATGAGTAACAAAGGCATGGAGCATCTGTACAGCATGAAGTG
CAAGAACGTGGTGCCCCTCTATGACCTGCTGCTGGAGGCGGCGGACGCCCACCGCCTACATGCGCCCACT
AGCCGTGGAGGGGCATCCGTGGAGGAGACGGACCAAAGCCACTTGGCCACTGCGGGCTCTACTTCATCGC
ATTCCTTGCAAAAGTATTACATCACGGGGGAGGCAGAGGGTTTCCCTGCCACAGCTTGATTAATTAAAAC
CTCTGGATTACAAAATTTGTGAAAGATTGACTGGTATTCTTAACTATGTTGCTCCTTTTACGCTATGTGG
ATACGCTGCTTTAATGCCTTTGTATCATGCTATTGCTTCCCGTATGGCTTTCATTTTCTCCTCCTTGTAT
AAATCCTGGTTGCTGTCTCTTTATGAGGAGTTGTGGCCCGTTGTCAGGCAACGTGGCGTGGTGTGCACTG
TGTTTGCTGACGCAACCCCCACTGGTTGGGGCATTGCCACCACCTGTCAGCTCCTTTCCGGGACTTTCGC
TTTCCCCCTCCCTATTGCCACGGCGGAACTCATCGCCGCCTGCCTTGCCCGCTGCTGGACAGGGGCTCGG
CTGTTGGGCACTGACAATTCCGTGGTGTTGTCGGGGAAATCATCGTCCTTTCCTTGGCTGCTCGCCTGTG
TTGCCACCTGGATTCTGCGCGGGACGTCCTTCTGCTACGTCCCTTCGGCCCTCAATCCAGCGGACCTTCC
TTCCCGCGGCCTGCTGCCGGCTCTGCGGCCTCTTCCGCGTCTTCGCCTTCGCCCTCAGACGAGTCGGATC
TCCCTTTGGGCCGCCTCCCCGCAGGATCCACTAGAGCGGCCGCCTAGAGCTCGCTATCAGCCTCGACTGT
GCCTTCTAGTTGCCAGCCATCTGTTGTTTGCCCCTCCCCCGTGCCTTCCTTGACCCTGGAAGGTGCCACT
CCCACTGTCCTTTCCTAATAAAATGAGGAAATTGCATCGCATTGTCTGAGTAGGTGTCATTCTATTCTGG
GGGGTGGGGTGGGGCAGGACAGCAAGGGGGAGGATTGGGAAGACAATAGCAGGCATGCTGGGGATGCGGT
GGGCTCTATGGCTTCTGAGGCGGAAAGAACCAGCTGGGGCTCGACTAGAGCTTGCGGAACCCTTAAGCTT
GTCATTCGAATTTAGACACCCACATGGTGGCTCATGACCATCTATCTATAAATGGATCTGATTTTCATGT
CTGGCAGTGTACAGAAGCTAACTGAAGAAAGGTGGAAGACCCACAAGAGTTCAAGGTACCCAATTCGCCC
TATAGTGAGTCGTATTACAATTCACTGGCCGTCGTTTTACAACGTCGTGACTGGGAAAACCCTGGCGTTA
CCCAACTTAATCGCCTTGCAGCACATCCCCCTTTCGCCAGCTGGCGTAATAGCGAAGAGGCCCGCACCGA
TCGCCCTTCCCAACAGTTGCGCAGCCTGAATGGCGAATGGCAAATTGTAAGCGTTAATATTTTGTTAAAA
TTCGCGTTAAATTTTTGTTAAATCAGCTCATTTTTTAACCAATAGGCCGAAATCGGCAAAATCCCTTATA
AATCAAAAGAATAGACCGAGATAGGGT
[37 nt withheld, positions 8288-8324]
AAAGAACGTGGACTCCAACGTCAAAGG
[49 nt withheld, positions 8352-8400]
T
[91 nt withheld, positions 8402-8492]
G
[124 nt withheld, positions 8494-8617]
CAG
Features (pLannotate 1.2.2; 19 found; start..end, strand, type, name):
     24..128     +  promoter       AmpR promoter: bla
    129..989     +  CDS            AmpR: β-lactamase; bla; confers resistance to ampicillin, carbenicillin, and related antibiotics
   1160..1748    +  rep_origin     ori: high-copy-number ColE1/pMB1/pBR322/pUC origin of replication
   1931..2023    +  CDS            lacI (fragment): lac repressor; lacI; The lac repressor binds to the lac operator to inhibit transcription in E. coli. This inhibition can be relieved by adding lactose or isopropyl-β-D-thiogalactopyranoside (IPTG).
   2036..2057    +  protein_bind   CAP binding site: CAP binding activates transcription in the presence of cAMP. E. coli catabolite activator protein
   2072..2102    +  promoter       lac promoter: promoter for the E. coli lac operon
   2110..2126    +  protein_bind   lac operator: The lac repressor binds to the lac operator to inhibit transcription in E. coli. This inhibition can be relieved by adding lactose or isopropyl-β-D-thiogalactopyranoside (IPTG). lac repressor encoded by lacI
   2406..2785    +  enhancer       CMV enhancer: human cytomegalovirus immediate early enhancer
   2787..3062    +  promoter       chicken β-actin promoter: No description available
   3063..4079    +  intron         chimeric intron: chimera between introns from chicken β-actin and rabbit β-globin
   4148..4861    +  CDS            Superfolder GFP: Superfolder GFP is a basic (constitutively fluorescent) green fluorescent protein published in 2005, derived from Aequorea victoria. It is reported to be a very rapidly-maturing weak dimer.
   4943..5965    +  CDS            cre: RECR_BPP1 - Experimental evidence at protein level: Swiss-Prot protein existence level 1. Catalyzes site-specific recombination between two 34-base- pair LOXP sites. Its role is to maintain the phage genome as a monomeric unit-copy plasmid in the lysogenic state. From Escherichia phage P1 (Bacteriophage P1).
   5978..6913    +  CDS            ERT2: mutated ligand-binding domain of the human estrogen receptor (Feil et al., 1997)
   6928..7512    +  misc_feature   WPRE: woodchuck hepatitis virus posttranscriptional regulatory element
   7557..7781    +  polyA_signal   bGH poly(A) signal: bovine growth hormone polyadenylation signal
   7785..7806    +  promoter       SV40 promoter (fragment): SV40 enhancer and early promoter
   7979..7997    -  promoter       T7 promoter: promoter for bacteriophage T7 RNA polymerase
   8000..8157    +  CDS            lacZα (fragment): LacZα fragment of β-galactosidase; lacZ fragment
   8189..8617    -  rep_origin     f1 ori (sequence partly withheld): f1 bacteriophage origin of replication; arrow indicates direction of (+) strand synthesis
