[The description below was written by a language model from this plasmid's Addgene catalogue record and pLannotate feature annotations shown in this document.]
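Description:
pCAG-sfGFP-GSAx9-iCre-ERT2 is a mammalian expression plasmid of about 8.6 kb built on a custom backbone derived from a commercial phagemid-type cloning vector. It is maintained in E. coli through a high-copy ColE1/pUC-type origin and selected with ampicillin via the β-lactamase gene. Backbone remnants include an f1 origin, a T7 promoter, lac promoter/operator elements and lacZα and lacI fragments, none of which contribute to the mammalian payload. No mammalian selection marker is annotated, apart from a short, presumably non-functional SV40 promoter fragment.

The expression cassette is driven by the CAG promoter, made up of the CMV immediate-early enhancer, the chicken β-actin promoter and a chimeric β-actin/β-globin intron, giving strong, broadly active transcription. It encodes a single synthetic fusion protein: superfolder GFP joined through a nine-repeat Gly-Ser-Ala (GSAx9) flexible linker to codon-improved Cre recombinase (iCre), which is in turn fused to ERT2, the mutated human estrogen receptor ligand-binding domain that makes Cre recombination at loxP sites dependent on tamoxifen-type ligands. A WPRE and a bovine growth hormone polyadenylation signal follow the coding region to enhance transcript processing and expression. The depositor notes that the WPRE lacks four nucleotides at its 5' end but that the vector is functional.

The depositor describes the linker as comparable in length to the mutated P2A sequence in a sister construct, so the plasmid can serve as a comparison for that design. The sfGFP signal from the fusion is reported as dim: not visible by eye but detectable by flow cytometry. The depositor's sequence and the repository's sequence differ by only three nucleotides in length and give the same feature map.
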