Addgene plasmid #125748: pCAG-sfGFP-GSAx9-iCre-ERT2
Purpose: sfGFP and iCreERT2 fused by GSAx9 linker
Depositing lab: Mario Capecchi. Depositing organization: University of Utah. Publication: Lrig1 expression prospectively identifies stem cells in the ventricular-subventricular zone that are neurogenic throughout adult life. Nam HS, Capecchi MR. Neural Dev. 2020 Mar 17;15(1):3. doi: 10.1186/s13064-020-00139-5. PubMed 32183906.
Backbone
  Vector backbone: Custom
  Vector type: Mammalian Expression, Cre/Lox
Growth in bacteria
  Bacterial resistance: Ampicillin, 100 μg/mL
  Growth temperature: 30°C
  Growth strain: DH10B
  Copy number: High Copy
Gene/Insert
  Gene/Insert name: sfGFP-GSAx9-iCre-ERT2
  Species: Synthetic
Resource information
  A portion of this plasmid was derived from a plasmid made by: CAG promoter is from pCAGGS obtained from BCCM/LMBP. sfGFP is from Sandia Biotech. iCre is from Rolf Sprengel. ERT2 is from Pierre Chambon. WPRE is from Miguel Ramalho-Santos. bGH pA is from Neal Copeland. Backbone is from Stratagene.
Terms and licenses: Academic/Nonprofit Terms; Industry Terms: Not Available to Industry
Depositor comments: Linker between sfGFP and iCre-ERT2 is a clean GSAx9 sequence, similar in length to the mutated P2A sequence in the plasmid pCAG-sfGFP-iCre-ERT2 (#125749). The sfGFP fluorescence from the sfGFP-iCre-ERT2 is dim, as described in Nam and Capecchi, 2020 (https://doi.org/10.1186/s13064-020-00139-5) and a Figshare page (https://doi.org/10.6084/m9.figshare.13218437.v35) In short, it is not visible to the eyes, but can be detected with flow cytometry. Similar to the situation with some other plasmids in this collection, the missing four nucleotides at the 5' end of the WPRE renders it unrecognizable to SnapGene, but the expression vector is functional.
How to cite: pCAG-sfGFP-GSAx9-iCre-ERT2 was a gift from Mario Capecchi (Addgene plasmid # 125748 ; http://n2t.net/addgene:125748 ; RRID:Addgene_125748)
